Addgene plasmid #126665: pMT FRB-Draper INT-GFP
Purpose: Inducible expression of a synthetic FRB-Draper receptor in S2 cells
Depositing lab: Ron Vale. Depositing organization: University of California, San Francisco (UCSF). Publication: Spatial control of Draper receptor signaling initiates apoptotic cell engulfment. Williamson AP, Vale RD. J Cell Biol. 2018 Nov 5;217(11):3977-3992. doi: 10.1083/jcb.201711175. Epub 2018 Aug 23. PubMed 30139739.
Backbone
  Vector backbone: pMT
  Vector type: Insect Expression
Growth in bacteria
  Bacterial resistance: Ampicillin, 100 μg/mL
  Growth temperature: 37°C
  Growth strain: DH5alpha
  Copy number: High Copy
Gene/Insert
  Gene/Insert name: FRB-Draper INT domain
  Mutation: K986N- see depositor comments below
  Cloning method: Gibson Cloning
  Sequencing primers: 5′ CATCTCAGTGCAACTAAA
Terms and licenses: Academic/Nonprofit Terms; Industry Terms: Not Available to Industry
Depositor comments: Depositor confirms mutation does not affect function.
How to cite: pMT FRB-Draper INT-GFP was a gift from Ron Vale (Addgene plasmid # 126665 ; http://n2t.net/addgene:126665 ; RRID:Addgene_126665)
