[The description below was written by a language model from this plasmid's Addgene catalogue record and pLannotate feature annotations shown in this document.]
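Description:
pMT FRB-Draper INT-GFP is an insect-cell expression plasmid of about 6.6 kb built on the pMT backbone, intended for inducible expression of a synthetic Draper-based receptor in Drosophila S2 cells. In bacteria it is maintained through a high-copy ColE1/pUC-type origin and selected with ampicillin via the β-lactamase gene. Remnants of lacZα, lac promoter/operator, lacI, rop and bom sequences are carry-over from the cloning vector lineage and have no evident role in the design.

The main cassette is driven by the Drosophila metallothionein (MT) promoter, which is normally switched on by adding metal ions such as copper to the culture medium. The annotated open reading frame begins with a short fragment matching human β2-microglobulin, whose position is consistent with use as an N-terminal secretion signal, although the record does not say so. This is followed by an FRB domain, which the annotation software identifies as the T2098L variant of the FKBP-rapamycin binding domain. Next comes a fragment of Drosophila Draper (drpr), described in the catalogue as the INT domain, and then superfolder GFP, ending at an SV40 polyadenylation signal. The insert carries a K986N change that the depositor states does not affect function. Replacing the native ligand-binding portion of the receptor with FRB should allow engagement to be controlled through rapamycin-type dimerisation with an FKBP partner, while GFP reports receptor localisation.

A second cassette places the puromycin N-acetyltransferase gene under the copia promoter with its own SV40 poly(A) signal, permitting puromycin selection of stably transfected S2 cells. The associated work concerns how the spatial organisation of Draper signalling initiates engulfment of apoptotic cells.
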