Features (pLannotate 1.2.2; 25 found; start..end, strand, type, name):
    100..257     -  CDS            lacZα (fragment): LacZα fragment of β-galactosidase; lacZ fragment
    259..685     +  promoter       MT promoter: Drosophila metallothionein promoter
    717..779     +  CDS            B2M (fragment): B2MG_HUMAN - Experimental evidence at protein level: Swiss-Prot protein existence level 1. Component of the class I major histocompatibility complex (MHC). Involved in the presentation of peptide antigens to the immune system. Exogenously applied M.tuberculosis EsxA or EsxA-EsxB (or EsxA expressed in host) binds B2M and decreases its export to the cell surface (total protein levels do not change), probably leading to defects in class I antigen presentation (PubMed:25356553). From Homo sapiens (Human).
    777..1055    +  CDS            FRB*: T2098L mutant of FKBP-rapamycin binding domain of human FRAP binds synthetic ligands such as AP21967
   1113..1790    +  CDS            drpr (fragment): DRPR_DROME - Also known as Megf10. Experimental evidence at protein level: Swiss-Prot protein existence level 1. [Isoform A]: Potently inhibits glial cell engulfment of axonal debris produced following axonal injury. From Drosophila melanogaster (Fruit fly).
   1827..2537    +  CDS            Superfolder GFP: Superfolder GFP is a basic (constitutively fluorescent) green fluorescent protein published in 2005, derived from Aequorea victoria. It is reported to be a very rapidly-maturing weak dimer.
   2581..2715    -  polyA_signal   SV40 poly(A) signal: SV40 polyadenylation signal
   2797..3073    +  promoter       copia promoter: strong promoter from the Drosophila transposable element copia (Sinclair et al., 1986)
   3073..3099    +  misc_feature   MCS (fragment): pBluescript multiple cloning site
   3099..3119    -  misc_feature   MCS (fragment): pUC18/19 multiple cloning site
   3190..3789    +  CDS            PuroR: puromycin N-acetyltransferase; pac from Streptomyces alboniger; confers resistance to puromycin
   3839..3904    +  CDS            dmpM (fragment): DMPM_STRAD - Protein inferred from homology: Swiss-Prot protein existence level 3. From Streptomyces alboniger.
   3911..3941    +  misc_feature   MCS (fragment): pBluescript multiple cloning site
   3954..4088    +  polyA_signal   SV40 poly(A) signal: SV40 polyadenylation signal
   4110..4194    -  CDS            large T antigen (fragment): large T antigen from SV40 (simian virus 40)
   4194..4218    +  misc_feature   MCS (fragment): pUC18/19 multiple cloning site
   4255..4271    -  protein_bind   lac operator: The lac repressor binds to the lac operator to inhibit transcription in E. coli. This inhibition can be relieved by adding lactose or isopropyl-β-D-thiogalactopyranoside (IPTG). lac repressor encoded by lacI
   4279..4309    -  promoter       lac promoter: promoter for the E. coli lac operon
   4324..4345    -  protein_bind   CAP binding site: CAP binding activates transcription in the presence of cAMP. E. coli catabolite activator protein
   4358..4450    -  CDS            lacI (fragment): lac repressor; lacI; The lac repressor binds to the lac operator to inhibit transcription in E. coli. This inhibition can be relieved by adding lactose or isopropyl-β-D-thiogalactopyranoside (IPTG).
   4633..5221    -  rep_origin     ori: high-copy-number ColE1/pMB1/pBR322/pUC origin of replication
   5392..6252    -  CDS            AmpR: β-lactamase; bla; confers resistance to ampicillin, carbenicillin, and related antibiotics
   6253..6357    -  promoter       AmpR promoter: bla
   6452..6487    +  CDS            rop (fragment): Rop protein, which maintains plasmids at low copy number; rop
   6589..94      +  misc_feature   bom (fragment) (across the origin): basis of mobility region from pBR322
>Addgene plasmid #126665 | pMT FRB-Draper INT-GFP | addgene full sequence | sequence record 251732 | Addgene NGS Result
TAACTATGCGGCATCAGAGCAGATTGTACTGAGAGTGCACCATATGCGGTGTGAAATACCGCACAGATGC
GTAAGGAGAAAATACCGCATCAGGCGCCATTCGCCATTCAGGCTGCGCAACTGTTGGGAAGGGCGATCGG
TGCGGGCCTCTTCGCTATTACGCCAGCTGGCGAAAGGGGGATGTGCTGCAAGGCGATTAAGTTGGGTAAC
GCCAGGGTTTTCCCAGTCACGACGTTGTAAAACGACGGCCAGTGAATTAATTCGTTGCAGGACAGGATGT
GGTGCCCGATGTGACTAGCTCTTTGCTGCAGGCCGTCCTATCCTCTGGTTCCGATAAGAGACCCAGAACT
CCGGCCCCCCACCGCCCACCGCCACCCCCATACATATGTGGTACGCAAGTAAGAGTGCCTGCGCATGCCC
CATGTGCCCCACCAAGAGCTTTGCATCCCATACAAGTCCCCAAAGTGGAGAACCGAACCAATTCTTCGCG
GGCAGAACAAAAGCTTCTGCACACGTCTCCACTCGAATTTGGAGCCGGCCGGCGTGTGCAAAAGAGGTGA
ATCGAACGAAAGACCCGTGTGTAAAGCCGCGTTTCCAAAATGTATAAAACCGAGAGCATCTGGCCAATGT
GCATCAGTTGTGGTCAGCAGCAAAATCAAGTGAATCATCTCAGTGCAACTAAAGGGGGGATCTAGATCGG
GGTACCTACTAGTCAAATGTCTCGCTCCGTGGCCTTAGCTGTGCTCGCGCTACTCTCTCTTTCTGGCCTG
GAGGCAATCCTCTGGCATGAGATGTGGCATGAAGGCCTGGAAGAGGCATCTCGTTTGTACTTTGGGGAAA
GGAACGTGAAAGGCATGTTTGAGGTGCTGGAGCCCTTGCATGCTATGATGGAACGGGGCCCCCAGACTCT
GAAGGAAACATCCTTTAATCAGGCCTATGGTCGAGATTTAATGGAGGCCCAAGAGTGGTGCAGGAAGTAC
ATGAAATCAGGGAATGTCAAGGACCTCCTCCAAGCCTGGGACCTCTATTATCATGTGTTCCGACGAATCT
CAAAGGGTAGCGGTAGCGGTAGCGGTGGAGGTGGAAGCAGCGCGAGTGTAGCTCTGACCTTAGTCCTGAT
GACCCTGTTTGCGTGCATAATCTTCGCAGTGTTCATTTACTACCGCCGACGTGTGTCCAATCTAAAAACC
GAAATCGCCCATGTACACTACACCCATGATACGAATCCCCCGAGCTGGCCGCCCAACCACAACTTCGACA
ATCCCGTGTACGGCATGCAGGCGGAAACGCGTCTCCTGCCCAACAATATGCGTTCCAAGATGAACAACTT
TGACCAGAGGAGCACGATGAGCACGGACTACGGCGATGACTGCAATGCCAGTGGCAGGGTGGGTAGCTAT
TCGATCAACTACAACCACGACCTGCTAACGAAGAACTTGAACGCGGACCGGACCAATCCGATTGTGTACA
ACGAATCCCTCAAAGAGGAGCATGTCTACGACGAGATCAAGCACAAGGAGGGCTACAAGGATCCCGATGA
ATACGATCACCTGGACTACTCACGACCCAGCACCTCGCAGAAGCCGCACTACCACCGCATGAACGACGCC
ATGCTCAACATCAACCAGGACGAGGAGAAGCCCAGCAACGTGAATAACATGACTGTGCTGCTGAACAAAC
CGCTGCCGCCCACGGAACCGGAGCCACAACACGAGTGCTTCGACAACACGAACACCAACCTGGACAACGT
GTCGACGGCGTCGCCTAGTTCCAGTCCGAAATTTCTAAAGCGGCGCGCCGGCGGCCGCTCGAGTCTAGAG
GGCCCCAGCAAAGGAGAAGAACTTTTCACTGGAGTTGTCCCAATTCTTGTTGAATTAGATGGTGATGTTA
ATGGGCACAAATTTTCTGTCCGTGGAGAGGGTGAAGGTGATGCTACAAACGGAAAACTCACCCTTAAATT
TATTTGCACTACTGGAAAACTACCTGTTCCGTGGCCAACACTTGTCACTACTCTGACCTATGGTGTTCAA
TGCTTTTCCCGTTATCCGGATCACATGAAACGGCATGACTTTTTCAAGAGTGCCATGCCCGAAGGTTATG
TACAGGAACGCACTATATCTTTCAAAGATGACGGGACCTACAAGACGCGTGCTGAAGTCAAGTTTGAAGG
TGATACCCTTGTTAATCGTATCGAGTTAAAGGGTATTGATTTTAAAGAAGATGGAAACATTCTTGGACAC
AAACTCGAGTACAACTTTAACTCACACAATGTATACATCACGGCAGACAAACAAAAGAATGGAATCAAAG
CTAACTTCAAAATTCGCCACAACGTTGAAGATGGTTCCGTTCAACTAGCAGACCATTATCAACAAAATAC
TCCAATTGGCGATGGCCCTGTCCTTTTACCAGACAACCATTACCTGTCGACACAATCTGTCCTTTCGAAA
GATCCCAACGAAAAGCGTGACCACATGGTCCTTCTTGAGTTTGTAACTGCTGCTGGGATTACACATGGCA
TGGATGAGCTCTACAAATAGGTTTAAACGCCCGCTGATCAGCCTCGACTGTGCCTTCTAAGATCCAGACA
TGATAAGATACATTGATGAGTTTGGACAAACCACAACTAGAATGCAGTGAAAAAAATGCTTTATTTGTGA
AATTTGTGATGCTATTGCTTTATTTGTAACCATTATAAGCTGCAATAAACAAGTTAACTCTAGAGGATCC
GGTGCGTGGTGGTTTCATGCTTCTGGGAACGGCAAATGGGTTTAGGATTGGGAACCCCTCATCATCTGTT
GGAATATACTATTCAACCTACAAAAGTAACGTTAAACAACACTACTTTATATTTGATATGAATGGCCACA
CCTTTTATGCCATAAAACATATTGTAAGAGAATACCACTCTTTTTATTCCTTCTTTCCTTCTTGTACGTT
TTTTGCTGTAAGTAGGTCGTGGTGCTGGTGTTGCAGTTGAAATAACTTAAAATATAAATCATAAAACTCA
AACATAAACTTGACTATTTATTTATTTATTAAGAAAGGAAATATAAATTATAAATTACAACAGATCCCCC
GGGCTGCAGGAATTCGATAGCTTGCATGCCTGCAGGTCGGCCGCCACGACCGGTGCCGCCACCATCCCCT
GACCCACGCCCCTGACCCCTCACAAGGAGACGACCTTCCATGACCGAGTACAAGCCCACGGTGCGCCTCG
CCACCCGCGACGACGTCCCCCGGGCCGTACGCACCCTCGCCGCCGCGTTCGCCGACTACCCCGCCACGCG
CCACACCGTCGACCCGGACCGCCACATCGAGCGGGTCACCGAGCTGCAAGAACTCTTCCTCACGCGCGTC
GGGCTCGACATCGGCAAGGTGTGGGTCGCGGACGACGGCGCCGCGGTGGCGGTCTGGACCACGCCGGAGA
GCGTCGAAGCGGGGGCGGTGTTCGCCGAGATCGGCCCGCGCATGGCCGAGTTGAGCGGTTCCCGGCTGGC
CGCGCAGCAACAGATGGAAGGCCTCCTGGCGCCGCACCGGCCCAAGGAGCCCGCGTGGTTCCTGGCCACC
GTCGGCGTCTCGCCCGACCACCAGGGCAAGGGTCTGGGCAGCGCCGTCGTGCTCCCCGGAGTGGAGGCGG
CCGAGCGCGCCGGGGTGCCCGCCTTCCTGGAGACCTCCGCGCCCCGCAACCTCCCCTTCTACGAGCGGCT
CGGCTTCACCGTCACCGCCGACGTCGAGGTGCCCGAAGGACCGCGCACCTGGTGCATGACCCGCAAGCCC
GGTGCCTGACGCCCGCCCCACGACCCGCAGCGCCCGACCGAAAGGAGCGCACGACCCCATGGCTCCGACC
GAAGCCACCCGGGGCGGCCCCGCCGACCCCGCACCCGCCCCCGAGGCCCACCGACTCTAGATCAAGCTTA
TCGATACCGTCGACCTCGAGGCCAGCTAGCTTGAACTTGTTTATTGCAGCTTATAATGGTTACAAATAAA
GCAATAGCATCACAAATTTCACAAATAAAGCATTTTTTTCACTGCATTCTAGTTGTGGTTTGTCCAAACT
CATCAATGTATCTTATCATGTCTGGATCGGGTACCCAATTGCATTCATTTTATGTTTCAGGTTCAGGGGG
AGGTGTGGGAGGTTTTTTAAAGCAAGTAAAACCTCTACAAATGTGGTATGGCTGATTATGATCAGTCGAC
CTGCAGGCATGCAAGCTTGGCGTAATCATGGTCATAGCTGTTTCCTGTGTGAAATTGTTATCCGCTCACA
ATTCCACACAACATACGAGCCGGAAGCATAAAGTGTAAAGCCTGGGGTGCCTAATGAGTGAGCTAACTCA
CATTAATTGCGTTGCGCTCACTGCCCGCTTTCCAGTCGGGAAACCTGTCGTGCCAGCTGCATTAATGAAT
CGGCCAACGCGCGGGGAGAGGCGGTTTGCGTATTGGGCGCTCTTCCGCTTCCTCGCTCACTGACTCGCTG
CGCTCGGTCGTTCGGCTGCGGCGAGCGGTATCAGCTCACTCAAAGGCGGTAATACGGTTATCCACAGAAT
CAGGGGATAACGCAGGAAAGAACATGTGAGCAAAAGGCCAGCAAAAGGCCAGGAACCGTAAAAAGGCCGC
GTTGCTGGCGTTTTTCCATAGGCTCCGCCCCCCTGACGAGCATCACAAAAATCGACGCTCAAGTCAGAGG
TGGCGAAACCCGACAGGACTATAAAGATACCAGGCGTTTCCCCCTGGAAGCTCCCTCGTGCGCTCTCCTG
TTCCGACCCTGCCGCTTACCGGATACCTGTCCGCCTTTCTCCCTTCGGGAAGCGTGGCGCTTTCTCATAG
CTCACGCTGTAGGTATCTCAGTTCGGTGTAGGTCGTTCGCTCCAAGCTGGGCTGTGTGCACGAACCCCCC
GTTCAGCCCGACCGCTGCGCCTTATCCGGTAACTATCGTCTTGAGTCCAACCCGGTAAGACACGACTTAT
CGCCACTGGCAGCAGCCACTGGTAACAGGATTAGCAGAGCGAGGTATGTAGGCGGTGCTACAGAGTTCTT
GAAGTGGTGGCCTAACTACGGCTACACTAGAAGAACAGTATTTGGTATCTGCGCTCTGCTGAAGCCAGTT
ACCTTCGGAAAAAGAGTTGGTAGCTCTTGATCCGGCAAACAAACCACCGCTGGTAGCGGTGGTTTTTTTG
TTTGCAAGCAGCAGATTACGCGCAGAAAAAAAGGATCTCAAGAAGATCCTTTGATCTTTTCTACGGGGTC
TGACGCTCAGTGGAACGAAAACTCACGTTAAGGGATTTTGGTCATGAGATTATCAAAAAGGATCTTCACC
TAGATCCTTTTAAATTAAAAATGAAGTTTTAAATCAATCTAAAGTATATATGAGTAAACTTGGTCTGACA
GTTACCAATGCTTAATCAGTGAGGCACCTATCTCAGCGATCTGTCTATTTCGTTCATCCATAGTTGCCTG
ACTCCCCGTCGTGTAGATAACTACGATACGGGAGGGCTTACCATCTGGCCCCAGTGCTGCAATGATACCG
CGAGACCCACGCTCACCGGCTCCAGATTTATCAGCAATAAACCAGCCAGCCGGAAGGGCCGAGCGCAGAA
GTGGTCCTGCAACTTTATCCGCCTCCATCCAGTCTATTAATTGTTGCCGGGAAGCTAGAGTAAGTAGTTC
GCCAGTTAATAGTTTGCGCAACGTTGTTGCCATTGCTACAGGCATCGTGGTGTCACGCTCGTCGTTTGGT
ATGGCTTCATTCAGCTCCGGTTCCCAACGATCAAGGCGAGTTACATGATCCCCCATGTTGTGCAAAAAAG
CGGTTAGCTCCTTCGGTCCTCCGATCGTTGTCAGAAGTAAGTTGGCCGCAGTGTTATCACTCATGGTTAT
GGCAGCACTGCATAATTCTCTTACTGTCATGCCATCCGTAAGATGCTTTTCTGTGACTGGTGAGTACTCA
ACCAAGTCATTCTGAGAATAGTGTATGCGGCGACCGAGTTGCTCTTGCCCGGCGTCAATACGGGATAATA
CCGCGCCACATAGCAGAACTTTAAAAGTGCTCATCATTGGAAAACGTTCTTCGGGGCGAAAACTCTCAAG
GATCTTACCGCTGTTGAGATCCAGTTCGATGTAACCCACTCGTGCACCCAACTGATCTTCAGCATCTTTT
ACTTTCACCAGCGTTTCTGGGTGAGCAAAAACAGGAAGGCAAAATGCCGCAAAAAAGGGAATAAGGGCGA
CACGGAAATGTTGAATACTCATACTCTTCCTTTTTCAATATTATTGAAGCATTTATCAGGGTTATTGTCT
CATGAGCGGATACATATTTGAATGTATTTAGAAAAATAAACAAATAGGGGTTCCGCGCACATTTCCCCGA
AAAGTGCCACCTGACGTCTAAGAAACCATTATTATCATGACATTAACCTATAAAAATAGGCGTATCACGA
GGCCCTTTCGTCTCGCGCGTTTCGGTGATGACGGTGAAAACCTCTGACACATGCAGCTCCCGGAGACGGT
CACAGCTTGTCTGTAAGCGGATGCCGGGAGCAGACAAGCCCGTCAGGGCGCGTCAGCGGGTGTTGGCGGG
TGTCGGGGCTGGCT
